Addgene plasmid #237795: pORTMAGE-Ll1
Purpose: Single-stranded recombineering in Lactococcus lactis
Depositing lab: Timothy Wannier. Publication: A diverse single-stranded DNA-annealing protein library enables efficient genome editing across bacterial phyla. Filsinger GT, Mychack A, Lyerly E, Henriksen C, Bartlett TM, Kuchwara H, Eitzinger S, Bernhardt TG, Walker S, Church GM, Wannier TM. Proc Natl Acad Sci U S A. 2025 Apr 29;122(17):e2414342122. doi: 10.1073/pnas.2414342122. Epub 2025 Apr 21. PubMed 40258142.
Backbone
  Vector backbone: pJP005
  Vector type: Bacterial Expression ; Recombineering in Lactococcus lactis
Growth in bacteria
  Bacterial resistance: Chloramphenicol, 25 μg/mL
  Growth temperature: 30°C
  Growth strain: Lactococcus lactis NZ9000
  Growth instructions: Grow in stationary culture in GM17
  Copy number: Unknown
Gene/Insert
  Gene/Insert name: C41pRecT
  Species: Clostridium sp. FS41.
  Insert size (bp): 657
  GenBank ID: WP_152649059
How to cite: pORTMAGE-Ll1 was a gift from Timothy Wannier (Addgene plasmid # 237795)
