[The description below was written by a language model from this plasmid's Addgene catalogue record and pLannotate feature annotations shown in this document.]
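Description:
pORTMAGE-Ll1 is a small (about 3.7 kb) bacterial expression plasmid built on the pJP005 backbone for single-stranded DNA recombineering in Lactococcus lactis. It is maintained in L. lactis NZ9000 rather than in a standard E. coli cloning host, and is selected with chloramphenicol. The annotated feature table is consistent with a Gram-positive replicon: it identifies a repB gene, whose product is a replication initiator that nicks the plus strand at the plasmid's plus origin (typical of rolling-circle-type plasmids), and a cat gene of Staphylococcus aureus type encoding chloramphenicol acetyltransferase. Copy number is listed as unknown.

The payload is C41pRecT, a 657 bp coding sequence for a RecT-family single-stranded DNA-annealing protein from Clostridium sp. FS41. Proteins of this class bind synthetic oligonucleotides introduced into the cell and promote their annealing to complementary genomic DNA at the replication fork, allowing targeted point mutations and small edits to be written into the chromosome without a double-strand break. The automated annotation did not detect this insert; apart from repB and cat, it reports only two short fragment matches (to lactococcal pepN and to Bacillus subtilis opcR), which are probably small remnants or incidental similarities within backbone or regulatory sequence rather than functional genes. The record does not state which promoter drives C41pRecT or whether expression is inducible, and no additional components such as a mismatch-repair inhibitor are listed. The plasmid comes from work screening a diverse annealing-protein library to enable efficient oligo-mediated genome editing across bacterial phyla, with this construct being the version for L. lactis.
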