Features (pLannotate 1.2.2; 4 found; start..end, strand, type, name):
    892..1038    +  CDS            pepN (fragment): AMPN_LACLC - Also known as lap. Experimental evidence at protein level: Swiss-Prot protein existence level 1. Aminopeptidase with broad substrate specificity to several peptides. It has more affinity for oligopeptides than for dipeptides. It plays an essential role in the metabolism, it may be involved in nitrogen supply or protein turnover (By similarity). From Lactococcus lactis subsp. cremoris (Streptococcus cremoris).
   1225..1287    -  CDS            opcR (fragment): OPCR_BACSU - Also known as yvbF. Experimental evidence at protein level: Swiss-Prot protein existence level 1. Negatively regulates the transcription of the opuC operon. In the absence of GbsR, is also a negative regulator of the opuB operon. Binds to an inverted repeat in the promoter region of the operons. From Bacillus subtilis (strain 168).
   2114..2734    +  CDS            repB: REPB_STRAG - Experimental evidence at protein level: Swiss-Prot protein existence level 1. Is essential for plasmid replication. Nicks the positive strand at the plus origin of replication. From Streptococcus agalactiae.
   2949..3596    +  CDS            cat: CAT1_STAAU - Experimental evidence at transcript level: Swiss-Prot protein existence level 2. This enzyme is an effector of chloramphenicol resistance in bacteria. From Staphylococcus aureus.
>Addgene plasmid #237795 | pORTMAGE-Ll1 | depositor full sequence | sequence record 467187 | pORTMAGE-Ll1 sequence 3693 bps
GATCTAGTCTTATAACTATACTGACAATAGAAACATTAACAAATCTAAAACAGTCTTAATTCTATCTTGA
GAAAGTATTGGTAATAATATTATTGTCGATAACGCGAGCATAATAAACGGCTCTGATTAAATTCTGAAGT
TTGTTAGATACAATGATTTCGTTCGAAGGAACTACAAAATAAATTATAACACAAAAGGAGGTTTTTTTAT
GGCTGAAAATGAAAAACAAGCTCTTCTTCAAGAAGAAAACAAATCTGAAAACGTCGTTTCAACTGTTAAA
CGTACTGCACTTGCTACAAACCCTTTTTCAGATACTGACCAATTTAATAACATTTTTAAAATGGCTCAAT
TAATTTCACAATCTGATATGATTCCAGCTACATATAAAGGAAAACCTATGAATTGTGTAATCGCTCTTGA
ACAAGCTAATCGTATGGGAGTCTCTCCACTTATGGTTATGCAAAATCTTTATGTCGTCAAAGGAGTTCCT
TCATGGAGTGGACAAGGTTGTATGATGATTATCCAAGGTTGTGGTAAATTTCGTGATGTTGATTACGTTT
ACTCTGGTGAAAAAGGAACAGATAGTCGTAGTTGTAAAGTTGTTGCTACACGTATTTCTGATGGAAAACG
TATCGAAGGAACTGAAATCACAATGCAAATGGTCAAATCTGAAGGTTGGATTAGTAATACAAAATGGAAA
AATATGCCAGAACAAATGTTAGGTTATCGTGCAGCCACTTTCTTTGCACGTATGTATTGTCCAAATGAAC
TTAATGGTTTTGCAACAGAAGGAGAAGCGGAAGATATGAACCATAAACCACAACGTATTGAAGCTATTAA
TGTTTTAGGTGATACAGCTCATGAATAAGGTACCACTAGTTCTAGAGAGCTCAAGCTTTCTTTGAACCAA
AATTAGAAAACCAAGGCTTGAAACGTTCAATTGAAATGGCAATTAAACAAATTACAGCACGTGTTGCTTT
GATTGATAGCCAAAAAGCAGCAGTTGATAAAGCAATTACTGATATTGCTGAAAAATTGTAATTTATAAAT
AAAAATCACCTTTTAGAGGTGGTTTTTTTATTTATAAATTATTCGTTTGATTTCGCTTTCGATAGAACAA
TCAAAGCGAGAATAAGGAAGATAAATCCCATAAGGGCGGGAGCAGAATGTCCGAGACTAATGTAAATTTG
TCCACCAATTAAAGGACCGATAACGCGAGCTTCTCGAGTGCATATTTTCGGCAATCTTCTCAATGAGATG
CTCTTCAGCATGTTCAATGATGTCGATTTTTTATTAAAACGTCTCAAAATCGTTTCTGAGACGTTTTAGC
GTTTATTTCGTTTAGTTATCGGCATAATCGTTAAAACAGGCGTTATCGTAGCGTAAAAGCCCTTGAGCGT
AGCGTGGCTTTGCAGCGAAGATGTTGTCTGTTAGATTATGAAAGCCGATGACTGAATGAAATAATAAGCG
CAGCGTCCTTCTATTTCGGTTGGAGGAGGCTCAAGGGAGTTTGAGGGAATGAAATTCCCTCATGGGTTTG
ATTTTAAAAATTGCTTGCAATTTTGCCGAGCGGTAGCGCTGGAAAATTTTTGAAAAAAATTTGGAATTTG
GAAAAAAATGGGGGGAAAGGAAGCGAATTTTGCTTCCGTACTACGACCCCCCATTAAGTGCCGAGTGCCA
ATTTTTGTGCCAAAAACGCTCTATCCCAACTGGCTCAAGGGTTTGAGGGGTTTTTCAATCGCCAACGAAT
CGCCAACGTTTTCGCCAACGTTTTTTATAAATCTATATTTAAGTAGCTTTATTTTTGTTTTTATGATTAC
AAAGTGATACACTAATTTTATAAAATTATTTGATTGGAGTTTTTTAAATGGTGATTTCAGAATCGAAAAA
AAGAGTTATGATTTCTCTGACAAAAGAGCAAGATAAAAAATTAACAGATATGGCGAAACAAAAAGATTTT
TCAAAATCTGCGGTTGCGGCGTTAGCTATAGAAGAATATGCAAGAAAGGAATCAGAACAAAAAAAATAAG
CGAAAGCTCGCGTTTTTAGAAGGATACGAGTTTTCGCTACTTGTTTTTGATAAGGTAATTATATCATGGC
TATTAAAAATACTAAAGTTAGAAATTTTGGATTTTTATTATATCCTGACTCAATTCCTAATGATTGGAAA
GAAAAATTAGAGAGTTTGGGCGTATCTATGGCTGTCAGTCCTTTACACGATATGGACGAAAAAAAAGATA
AAGATACATGGAATAGTAGTGATGTTATACGAAATGGAAAGCACTATAAAAAACCACACTATCACGTTAT
ATATATTGCACGAAATCCTGTAACAATAGAAAGCGTTAGGAACAAGATTAAGCGAAAATTGGGGAATAGT
TCAGTTGCTCATGTTGAGATACTTGATTATATCAAAGGTTCATATGAATATTTGACTCATGAATCAAAGG
ACGCTATTGCTAAGAATAAACATATATACGACAAAAAAGATATTTTGAACATTAATGATTTTGATATTGA
CCGCTATATAACACTTGATGAAAGCCAAAAAAGAGAATTGAAGAATTTACTTTTAGATATAGTGGATGAC
TATAATTTGGTAAATACAAAAGATTTAATGGCTTTTATTCGCCTTAGGGGAGCGGAGTTTGGAATTTTAA
ATACGAATGATGTAAAAGATATTGTTTCAACAAACTCTAGCGCCTTTAGATTATGGTTTGAGGGCAATTA
TCAGTGTGGATATAGAGCAAGTTATGCAAAGGTTCTTGATGCTGAAACGGGGGAAATAAAATGACAAACA
AAGAAAAAGAGTTATTTGCTGAAAATGAGGAATTAAAAAAAGAAATTAAGGACTTAAAAGAGCGTATTGA
AAGATACAGAGAAATGGAAGTTGAATTAAGTACAACAATCTAAATTCACTTTAGATAAAAATTTAGGAGG
CATATCAAATGAACTTTAATAAAATTGATTTAGACAATTGGAAGAGAAAAGAGATATTTAATCATTATTT
GAACCAACAAACGACTTTTAGTATAACCACAGAAATTGATATTAGTGTTTTATACCGAAACATAAAACAA
GAAGGATATAAATTTTACCCTGCATTTATTTTCTTAGTGACAAGGGTGATAAACTCAAATACAGCTTTTA
GAACTGGTTACAATAGCGACGGAGAGTTAGGTTATTGGGATAAGTTAGAGCCACTTTATACAATTTTTGA
TGGTGTATCTAAAACATTCTCTGGTATTTGGACTCCTGTAAAGAATGACTTCAAAGAGTTTTATGATTTA
TACCTTTCTGATGTAGAGAAATATAATGGTTCGGGGAAATTGTTTCCCAAAACACCTATACCTGAAAATG
CTTTTTCTCTTTCTATTATTCCTTGGACTTCATTTACTGGGTTTAACTTAAATATCAATAATAATAGTAA
TTACCTTCTACCCATTATTACAGCAGGAAAATTCATTAATAAAGGTAATTCAATATATTTACCGCTATCT
TTACAGGTACATCATTCTGTTTGTGATGGTTATCATGCTGGATTGTTTATGAACTCTATTCAGGAATTGT
CAGATAGGCCTAATGACTGGCTTTTATAATATGAGATAATGCCGACTGTACTTTTTACAGTCGGTTTTCT
AATGTCACTAACCTGCCCCGTTAGTTGAAGAAGGTTTTTATATTACAGCTCCA
